>Addgene plasmid #24833 | Prb(Asp83Asn) | depositor partial sequence | sequence record 11512 | Author sequence
GGCAGCACCCGTCCGATTGATGGTCTGACGGACGAAGATATCCGCGAGATTCTGACTCGTTATAAAAAGA
TCGCTCTGGTGGGGGCCTCTCCGAAACCGGAACGCGACGCAAATATTGTTATGAAATATCTGCTGGAGCA
TGGCTATGATGTCTACCCGGTAAACCCGAATTATGAAGAAGTGCTGGGCCGCAAGTGCTACCCGAGTGTT
CTGGACATCCCGGATAAAATTGAGGTCGTAGATCTGTTTGTGAACCCGGCTAAAGCGTGGCGCTTCGTTG
TCTATGCCATCAAGAAAGGGGCAAAAGTGGTATGGTTTCAGTACAACACATATTATCCGCTGGCTGCGCG
TCAAGCCAAGGAAGCAGGCCTGATTATCGTTGCTAATCGCTGTATGATGCGTGAGCACGAACGCCTGCTG
GGCGAAAAA
