>Addgene plasmid #24833 | Prb(Asp83Asn) | addgene partial sequence | sequence record 30909 | 24833 with T7
AATATTTTGTTTACTTTAAGAAGGAGATATACCATGGGTCATCACCACCACCATCACGGCGGCAGCACCC
GTCCGATTGATGGTCTGACGGACGAAGATATCCGCGAGATTCTGACTCGTTATAAAAAGATCGCTCTGGT
GGGGGCCTCTCCGAAACCGGAACGCGACGCAAATATTGTTATGAAATATCTGCTGGAGCATGGCTATGAT
GTCTACCCGGTAAACCCGAATTATGAAGAAGTGCTGGGCCGCAAGTGCTACCCGAGTGTTCTGGACATCC
CGGATAAAATTGAGGTCGTAGATCTGTTTGTGAACCCGGCTAAAGCGTGGCGCTTCGTTGTCTATGCCAT
CAAGAAAGGGGCAAAAGTGGTATGGTTTCAGTACAACACATATTATCCGCTGGCTGCGCGTCAAGCCAAG
GAAGCAGGCCTGATTATCGTTGCTAATCGCTGTATGATGCGTGAGCACGAACGCCTGCTGGGCGAAAAAG
GAGGTGGCCTGAACGATATCTTCGAGGCCCAGAAGATCGAGTGGCACGAGTAAGGTACCCTCGAGTCTGG
TAAAGAAACCGCTGCTGCGAAATTTGAACGCCAGCACATGGACTCGTCTACTAGCGCAGCTTAATTAACC
TAGGCTGCTGCCACCGCTGAGCAATAACTAGCATAACCCCTTGGGGCCTCTAAACGGGTCTTGAGGGGTT
TTTTGCTGAAAGGAGGAACTATATCCGGATTGGCGAATGGG
[124 nt withheld, positions 742-865]
CGCCGGCTTTCCCGTCAAGCTCTAAATCGGGGGCTC
