[The description below was written by a language model from this plasmid's Addgene catalogue record.]
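Description:
Prb(Asp83Asn) is a bacterial expression plasmid built on a pET-family backbone of about 5.2 kb, carrying a 429 bp synthetic open reading frame that encodes the Asp83Asn point variant of Prb. It is maintained in E. coli under ampicillin selection and is recorded as high copy, with a standard cloning strain listed for propagation. The record does not include a feature table, so the exact pET variant, origin of replication and promoter are not stated. The use of a T7 primer for 5′ sequencing is nevertheless consistent with the T7 promoter-driven expression typical of pET vectors, which relies on a host strain supplying T7 RNA polymerase.

The insert was placed between NdeI and XhoI sites, with the NdeI site destroyed during cloning and the XhoI site retained. The backbone supplies two tags: an N-terminal His tag, generally used for immobilized metal affinity purification, and a C-terminal Avi tag, a short peptide that the biotin ligase BirA can biotinylate site-specifically. Together these allow the protein to be purified and then biotinylated at a defined position for immobilization or labelling with streptavidin reagents, as is common in binding and display assays.

The associated publication describes a de novo protein binding pair created by computational design and directed evolution, so Prb is presumably one partner of that engineered pair. The record does not explain the functional consequence of the Asp83Asn substitution. The plasmid is suited to producing this variant recombinantly for biochemical or binding studies.
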