Addgene plasmid #24833: Prb(Asp83Asn)
Depositing lab: David Baker. Depositing organization: University of Washington. Publication: A de novo protein binding pair by computational design and directed evolution. Karanicolas J, Corn JE, Chen I, Joachimiak LA, Dym O, Peck SH, Albeck S, Unger T, Hu W, Liu G, Delbecq S, Montelione GT, Spiegel CP, Liu DR, Baker D. Mol Cell. 2011 Apr 22;42(2):250-60. Epub 2011 Mar 31. 10.1016/j.molcel.2011.03.010 PubMed 21458342.
Backbone
  Vector backbone: pET
  Backbone size w/o insert (bp): 5200
  Vector type: Bacterial Expression
Growth in bacteria
  Bacterial resistance: Ampicillin, 100 μg/mL
  Growth temperature: 37°C
  Growth strain: DH5alpha
  Copy number: High Copy
Gene/Insert
  Gene/Insert name: Prb(Asp83Asn)
  Species: synthetic
  Insert size (bp): 429
  Mutation: Asp83Asn
  Tag / fusion protein: His (N terminal on backbone); Avi (C terminal on backbone)
  Cloning method: Restriction Enzyme; 5′ cloning site NdeI (destroyed during cloning); 3′ cloning site XhoI (not destroyed)
  Sequencing primers: 5′ T7
Resource information
  A portion of this plasmid was derived from a plasmid made by: Cloned by Irwin Chen and David Liu
Terms and licenses: Academic/Nonprofit Terms; Industry Terms: Not Available to Industry
How to cite: Prb(Asp83Asn) was a gift from David Baker (Addgene plasmid # 24833 ; http://n2t.net/addgene:24833 ; RRID:Addgene_24833)
